>Addgene plasmid #31473 | GW1-pHRed | addgene full sequence | sequence record 274438 | Addgene NGS Result
CTCACTGACTCGCTGCGCTCGGTCGTTCGGCTGCGGCGAGCGGTATCAGCTCACTCAAAGGCGGTAATAC
GGTTATCCACAGAATCAGGGGATAACGCAGGAAAGAACATGTGAGCAAAAGGCCAGCAAAAGGCCAGGAA
CCGTAAAAAGGCCGCGTTGCTGGCGTTTTTCCATAGGCTCCGCCCCCCTGACGAGCATCACAAAAATCGA
CGCTCAAGTCAGAGGTGGCGAAACCCGACAGGACTATAAAGATACCAGGCGTTTCCCCCTGGAAGCTCCC
TCGTGCGCTCTCCTGTTCCGACCCTGCCGCTTACCGGATACCTGTCCGCCTTTCTCCCTTCGGGAAGCGT
GGCGCTTTCTCATAGCTCACGCTGTAGGTATCTCAGTTCGGTGTAGGTCGTTCGCTCCAAGCTGGGCTGT
GTGCACGAACCCCCCGTTCAGCCCGACCGCTGCGCCTTATCCGGTAACTATCGTCTTGAGTCCAACCCGG
TAAGACACGACTTATCGCCACTGGCAGCAGCCACTGGTAACAGGATTAGCAGAGCGAGGTATGTAGGCGG
TGCTACAGAGTTCTTGAAGTGGTGGCCTAACTACGGCTACACTAGAAGAACAGTATTTGGTATCTGCGCT
CTGCTGAAGCCAGTTACCTTCGGAAAAAGAGTTGGTAGCTCTTGATCCGGCAAACAAACCACCGCTGGTA
GCGGTGGTTTTTTTGTTTGCAAGCAGCAGATTACGCGCAGAAAAAAAGGATCTCAAGAAGATCCTTTGAT
CTTTTCTACGGGGTCTGACGCTCAGTGGAACGAAAACTCACGTTAAGGGATTTTGGTCATGAGATTATCA
AAAAGGATCTTCACCTAGATCCTTTTAAATTAAAAATGAAGTTTTAAATCAATCTAAAGTATATATGAGT
AAACTTGGTCTGACAGTTACCAATGCTTAATCAGTGAGGCACCTATCTCAGCGATCTGTCTATTTCGTTC
ATCCATAGTTGCCTGACTCCCCGTCGTGTAGATAACTACGATACGGGAGGGCTTACCATCTGGCCCCAGT
GCTGCAATGATACCGCGAGACCCACGCTCACCGGCTCCAGATTTATCAGCAATAAACCAGCCAGCCGGAA
GGGCCGAGCGCAGAAGTGGTCCTGCAACTTTATCCGCCTCCATCCAGTCTATTAATTGTTGCCGGGAAGC
TAGAGTAAGTAGTTCGCCAGTTAATAGTTTGCGCAACGTTGTTGCCATTGCTACAGGCATCGTGGTGTCA
CGCTCGTCGTTTGGTATGGCTTCATTCAGCTCCGGTTCCCAACGATCAAGGCGAGTTACATGATCCCCCA
TGTTGTGCAAAAAAGCGGTTAGCTCCTTCGGTCCTCCGATCGTTGTCAGAAGTAAGTTGGCCGCAGTGTT
ATCACTCATGGTTATGGCAGCACTGCATAATTCTCTTACTGTCATGCCATCCGTAAGATGCTTTTCTGTG
ACTGGTGAGTACTCAACCAAGTCATTCTGAGAATAGTGTATGCGGCGACCGAGTTGCTCTTGCCCGGCGT
CAATACGGGATAATACCGCGCCACATAGCAGAACTTTAAAAGTGCTCATCATTGGAAAACGTTCTTCGGG
GCGAAAACTCTCAAGGATCTTACCGCTGTTGAGATCCAGTTCGATGTAACCCACTCGTGCACCCAACTGA
TCTTCAGCATCTTTTACTTTCACCAGCGTTTCTGGGTGAGCAAAAACAGGAAGGCAAAATGCCGCAAAAA
AGGGAATAAGGGCGACACGGAAATGTTGAATACTCATACTCTTCCTTTTTCAATAAGCGGCCGCGGCCAT
GCCGGCCACTAGTCTCGAGGGCC
[37 nt withheld, positions 1844-1880]
AGATTGTATAAGCAAATATTTAAATTGTAAGCGTTAATATTTTGTTAAAATTCGCGTTAAATTTTTGTTA
AATCAGCTCATTTTTTAACCAATAGGCCGAAATCGGCAAAATCCCTTATAAATCAAAAGAATAGACCGAG
ATAGGGT
[37 nt withheld, positions 2028-2064]
AAAGAACGTGGACTCCAACGTCAAAGG
[49 nt withheld, positions 2092-2140]
T
[91 nt withheld, positions 2142-2232]
G
[124 nt withheld, positions 2234-2357]
GGGGATCCCTCGAGTTATTATTGAAGCATTTATCAGGGTTATTGTCTCATGAGCGGATACATATTTGAAT
GTATTTAGAAAAATAAACAAATAGGGGTTCCGCGCACATTTCCCCGAAAAGTGCCACCTGACGTCTAAGA
AACCATTATTATCATGACATTAACCTATAAAAATAGGCGTATCACGAGGCCCTTTCGTCTCGCGCGTTTC
GGTGATGACGGTGAAAACCTCTGACACATGCAGCTCCCGGAGACGGTCACAGCTTGTCTGTAAGCGGATG
CCGGGAGCAGACAAGCCCGTCAGGGCGCGTCAGCGGGTGTTGGCGGGTGTCGGGGCTGGCTTAACTATGC
GGCATCAGAGCAGATTGTACTGAGAGTGCACCATATGAAGACGTCGCCTCCTCACTACTTCTGGAATAGC
TCAGAGGCCGAGGCGGCCTCGGCCTCTGCATAAATAAAAAAAATTAGTCAGGGCGCCATTCGCCATTCAG
GCTGCGCAACTGTTGGGAAGGGCGATCGGTGCGGGCCTCTTCGCTATTACGCCAGCTGGCGAAAGGGGGA
TGTGCTGCAAGGCGATTAAGTTGGGTAACGCCAGGGTTTTCCCAGTCACGACGTTGTAAAACGACGGCCA
GTGCCCGTGTCAAGGACGGTGACTGCAGTGAATAATAAAATGTGTGTTTGTCCGAAATACGCGTTTTGAG
ATTTCTGTCGCCGACTAAATTCATGTCGCGCGATAGTGGTGTTTATCGCCGATAGAGATGGCGATATTGG
AAAAATCGATATTTGAAAATATGGCATATTGAAAATGTCGCCGATGTGAGTTTCTGTGTAACTGATATCG
CCATTTTTCCAAAAGTGATTTTTGGGCATACGCGATATCTGGCGATAGCGCTTATATCGTTTACGGGGGA
TGGCGATAGACGACTTTGGTGACTTGGGCGATTCTGTGTGTCGCAAATATCGCAGTTTCGATATAGGTGA
CAGACGATATGAGGCTATATCGCCGATAGAGGCGACATCAAGCTGGCACATGGCCAATGCATATCGATCT
ATACATTGAATCAATATTGGCCATTAGCCATATTATTCATTGGTTATATAGCATAAATCAATATTGGCTA
TTGGCCATTGCATACGTTGTATCCATATCATAATATGTACATTTATATTGGCTCATGTCCAACATTACCG
CCATGTTGACATTGATTATTGACTAGTTATTAATAGTAATCAATTACGGGGTCATTAGTTCATAGCCCAT
ATATGGAGTTCCGCGTTACATAACTTACGGTAAATGGCCCGCCTGGCTGACCGCCCAACGACCCCCGCCC
ATTGACGTCAATAATGACGTATGTTCCCATAGTAACGCCAATAGGGACTTTCCATTGACGTCAATGGGTG
GAGTATTTACGGTAAACTGCCCACTTGGCAGTACATCAAGTGTATCATATGCCAAGTACGCCCCCTATTG
ACGTCAATGACGGTAAATGGCCCGCCTGGCATTATGCCCAGTACATGACCTTATGGGACTTTCCTACTTG
GCAGTACATCTACGTATTAGTCATCGCTATTACCATGGTGATGCGGTTTTGGCAGTACATCAATGGGCGT
GGATAGCGGTTTGACTCACGGGGATTTCCAAGTCTCCACCCCATTGACGTCAATGGGAGTTTGTTTTGGC
ACCAAAATCAACGGGACTTTCCAAAATGTCGTAACAACTCCGCCCCATTGACGCAAATGGGCGGTAGGCG
TGTACGGTGGGAGGTCTATATAAGCAGAGCTCGTTTAGTGAACCGTCAGATCGCCTGGAGACGCCATCCA
CGCTGTTTTGACCTCCATAGAAGACACCGGGACCGATCCAGCCTCCGCGGCCGGGAACGGTGCATTGGAA
CGCGGATTCCCCGTGCCAAGAGTGACGTAAGTACCGCCTATAGAGTCTATAGGCCCACCCCCTTGGCTTC
TTATGCATGCTATACTGTTTTTGGCTTGGGGTCTATACACCCCCGCTTCCTCATGTTATAGGTGATGGTA
TAGCTTAGCCTATAGGTGTGGGTTATTGACCATTATTGACCACTCCCCTATTGGTGACGATACTTTCCAT
TACTAATCCATAACATGGCTCTTTGCCACAACTCTCTTTATTGGCTATATGCCAATACACTGTCCTTCAG
AGACTGACACGGACTCTGTATTTTTACAGGATGGGGTCTCATTTATTATTTACAAATTCACATATACAAC
ACCACCGTCCCCAGTGCCCGCAGTTTTTATTAAACATAACGTGGGATCTCCACGCGAATCTCGGGTACGT
GTTCCGGACATGGGCTCTTCTCCGGTAGCGGCGGAGCTTCTACATCCGAGCCCTGCTCCCATGCCTCCAG
CGACTCATGGTCGCTCGGCAGCTCCTTGCTCCTAACAGTGGAGGCCAGACTTAGGCACAGCACGATGCCC
ACCACCACCAGTGTGCCGCACAAGGCCGTGGCGGTAGGGTATGTGTCTGAAAATGAGCTCGGGGAGCGGG
CTTGCACCGCTGACGCATTTGGAAGACTTAAGGCAGCGGCAGAAGAAGATGCAGGCAGCTGAGTTGTTGT
GTTCTGATAAGAGTCAGAGGTAACTCCCGTTGCGGTGCTGTTAACGGTGGAGGGCAGTGTAGTCTGAGCA
GTACTCGTTGCTGCCGCGCGCGCCACCAGACATAATAGCTGACAGACTAACAGACTGTTCCTTTCCATGG
GTCTTTTCTGCAGTCACCGTCCTTGACACGAAGCTTCCCGGCCACAGCAATCGATCCATGACACAACCAG
TGACAAGCAGTCCCCCAGTGAAACCGCATCCGCATCCGAGTCCGATACCGATAAAGATTCTGAATCGGAG
TGAGTGCCGCGTCCGAGAGCGTTCCCTGTCCACGTCCACCATCGGCGGAGCAGGTGTGCCTGAGGCCTCT
AGACCACCATGGTTTCCGTTATCGCAAAGCAAATGACCTATAAAGTTTATATGTCTGGCACCGTTAACGG
CCACTACTTCGAGGTTGAAGGTGACGGCAAGGGCAAGCCTTACGAGGGCGAGCAGACCGTTAAGCTGACC
GTTACCAAAGGCGGCCCACTGCCTTTCGCCTGGGATATCCTGTCCCCTCAGCTCCAATACGGCTCCATCC
CTTTCACCAAATACCCCGAGGACATCCCTGACTACTTTAAGCAGAGCTTCCCAGAGGGCTACACCTGGGA
GCGCTCTATGAACTTCGAGGACGGCGCAGTTTGTACCGTTTCCAACGACAGCTCCATCCAGGGTAACTGC
TTCATCTACAACGTTAAGATTTCCGGCGAGAACTTCCCACCTAACGGCCCAGTTATGCAGAAGAAAACCC
AAGGCTGGGAGCCCAGCACCGAACGCCTGTTTGCCCGCGACGGTATGCTGATTGGTAACGATTATATGGC
CCTGAAACTGGAAGGCGGCGGTCACTACCTGTGCGAGTTCAAGAGCACTTACAAGGCTAAAAAGCCTGTT
CGCATGCCTGGCCGCCACGAAATCGACCGCAAGCTGGATGTTACCTCTCACAACCGCGACTACACCAGCG
TTGAGCAGTGTGAAATCTCTATCGCCCGCCACTCTCTGCTGGGGACAGGCAACTCCGCCGACGGTGGTGG
CTCTGGTGGTGCTAGCTGAGTCGACGAATTCATTGATCATAATCAGCCATACCACATTTGTAGAGGTTTT
ACTTGCTTTAAAAAACCTCCCACACCTCCCCCTGAACCTGAAACATAAAATGAATGCAATTGTTGTTGTT
AACTTGTTTATTGCAGCTTATAATGGTTACAAATAAAGCAATAGCATCACAAATTTCACAAATAAAGCAT
TTTTTTCACTGCATTCTAGTTGTGGTTTGTCCAAACTCATCAATGTATCTTATCATGTCTGGATCCGTAC
CGAGCTCGCGTAATCATGTCATAGCTGTTTCCTGTGTGAAATTGTTATCCGCTCACAATTCCACACAACA
TACGAGCCGGAAGCATAAAGTGTAAAGCCTGGGGTGCCTAATGAGTGAGCTAACTACATTAATTGCGTTG
CGCTCACTGCCCGCTTTCCAGTCGGGAAACCTGTCGTGCCAGCTGCATTAATGAATCGGCCAACGCGCGG
GGAGAGGCGGTTTGCGTATTGGGCGCTCTTCCGCTTCCTCG
Features (pLannotate 1.2.2; 19 found; start..end, strand, type, name):
    168..756     -  rep_origin     ori: high-copy-number ColE1/pMB1/pBR322/pUC origin of replication
    927..1787    -  CDS            AmpR: β-lactamase; bla; confers resistance to ampicillin, carbenicillin, and related antibiotics
   1788..1805    -  promoter       AmpR promoter (fragment): bla
   1929..2357    -  rep_origin     f1 ori (sequence partly withheld): f1 bacteriophage origin of replication; arrow indicates direction of (+) strand synthesis
   2373..2461    -  promoter       AmpR promoter (fragment): bla
   2556..2591    +  CDS            rop (fragment): Rop protein, which maintains plasmids at low copy number; rop
   2693..2744    +  misc_feature   bom (fragment): basis of mobility region from pBR322
   2753..2828    -  rep_origin     SV40 ori (fragment): SV40 origin of replication
   2836..2990    -  CDS            lacZα (fragment): LacZα fragment of β-galactosidase; lacZ fragment
   3011..3388    -  CDS            UL127: UL127_HCMVA - Protein predicted: Swiss-Prot protein existence level 4. From Human cytomegalovirus (strain AD169) (HHV-5) (Human herpesvirus 5).
   3555..3934    +  enhancer       CMV enhancer: human cytomegalovirus immediate early enhancer
   3935..4138    +  promoter       CMV promoter: human cytomegalovirus (CMV) immediate early promoter
   4274..5100    +  intron         CMV intron A: human cytomegalovirus intron A (Chapman et al., 1991)
   5306..5971    +  CDS            mKeima: mKeima is a basic (constitutively fluorescent) long stokes shift fluorescent protein published in 2006, derived from Montipora sp. 20. It has high acid sensitivity.
   6031..6115    +  CDS            large T antigen (fragment): large T antigen from SV40 (simian virus 40)
   6138..6272    +  polyA_signal   SV40 poly(A) signal: SV40 polyadenylation signal
   6319..6335    -  protein_bind   lac operator: The lac repressor binds to the lac operator to inhibit transcription in E. coli. This inhibition can be relieved by adding lactose or isopropyl-β-D-thiogalactopyranoside (IPTG). lac repressor encoded by lacI
   6343..6373    -  promoter       lac promoter: promoter for the E. coli lac operon
   6421..6513    -  CDS            lacI (fragment): lac repressor; lacI; The lac repressor binds to the lac operator to inhibit transcription in E. coli. This inhibition can be relieved by adding lactose or isopropyl-β-D-thiogalactopyranoside (IPTG).
