[The description below was written by a language model from this plasmid's Addgene catalogue record and pLannotate feature annotations shown in this document.]
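Description:
GW1-pHRed is a mammalian expression plasmid built on the GW1 backbone that encodes pHRed, a synthetic, genetically encoded pH sensor derived by mutagenesis of the red fluorescent protein mKeima. The sequenced plasmid is about 6.5 kb, somewhat larger than the sum of the catalogue's stated backbone (5.3 kb) and insert (about 710 bp) sizes. It is propagated in E. coli through a high-copy ColE1/pUC-type origin and selected with ampicillin via the β-lactamase gene. An f1 phage origin is also annotated. Short fragments of rop, bom, lacZα, lacI, the lac promoter/operator and an SV40 origin appear to be remnants of the vector's construction rather than functional modules. No mammalian selection marker is annotated, which suggests use by transient transfection.

The expression cassette is driven by the human cytomegalovirus immediate-early enhancer and promoter, followed by CMV intron A, an element commonly included to boost transcript processing and expression in mammalian cells. Upstream CMV genomic sequence annotated as UL127 probably reflects the extended viral fragment carried with the promoter. The pHRed coding sequence, cloned between XbaI and NheI sites, is recognised by the annotation software as mKeima because of its close similarity to the parent protein. It is followed by SV40-derived sequence, including a small large T antigen fragment and the SV40 polyadenylation signal. No fusion tags or targeting sequences are annotated. mKeima is a long-Stokes-shift fluorescent protein with marked acid sensitivity, and pHRed exploits this property. The construct is intended for imaging intracellular pH in live mammalian cells.
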