Addgene plasmid #31473: GW1-pHRed
Purpose: genetically encoded pH sensor made from mutagenesis of the red fluorescent protein mKeima
Depositing lab: Gary Yellen. Depositing organization: Harvard Medical School. Publication: Imaging Intracellular pH in Live Cells with a Genetically Encoded Red Fluorescent Protein Sensor. Tantama M, Hung YP, Yellen G. J Am Chem Soc. 2011 Jul 6. 133(26):10034-7. 10.1021/ja202902d PubMed 21631110.
Backbone
  Vector backbone: GW1
  Backbone manufacturer: British Biotechnology
  Backbone size w/o insert (bp): 5300
  Vector type: Mammalian Expression
Growth in bacteria
  Bacterial resistance: Ampicillin, 100 μg/mL
  Growth temperature: 37°C
  Growth strain: DH5alpha
  Copy number: Unknown
Gene/Insert
  Gene/Insert name: pHRed
  Species: Synthetic
  Insert size (bp): 710
  Cloning method: Restriction Enzyme; 5′ cloning site XbaI (not destroyed); 3′ cloning site NheI (not destroyed)
  Sequencing primers: 5′ CACAGCAATCGATCCATG
Terms and licenses: Academic/Nonprofit Terms; Industry Terms: Not Available to Industry
How to cite: GW1-pHRed was a gift from Gary Yellen (Addgene plasmid # 31473 ; http://n2t.net/addgene:31473 ; RRID:Addgene_31473)
