>Addgene plasmid #31473 | GW1-pHRed | addgene partial sequence | sequence record 148110 | LNCX 5'-AGCTCGTTTAGTGAACCGTCAGATC-3'
TTTGACCTCCATAGAAGACACCGGGACCGATCCAGCCTCCGCGGCCGGGAACGGTGCATTGGAACGCGGA
TTCCCCGTGCCAAGAGTGACGTAAGTACCGCCTATAGAGTCTATAGGCCCACCCCCTTGGCTTCTTATGC
ATGCTATACTGTTTTTGGCTTGGGGTCTATACACCCCCGCTTCCTCATGTTATAGGTGATGGTATAGCTT
AGCCTATAGGTGTGGGTTATTGACCATTATTGACCACTCCCCTATTGGTGACGATACTTTCCATTACTAA
TCCATAACATGGCTCTTTGCCACAACTCTCTTTATTGGCTATATGCCAATACACTGTCCTTCAGAGACTG
ACACGGACTCTGTATTTTTACAGGATGGGGTCTCATTTATTATTTACAAATTCACATATACAACACCACC
GTCCCCAGTGCCCGCAGTTTTTATTAAACATAACGTGGGATCTCCACGCGAATCTCGGGTACGTGTTCCG
GACATGGGCTCTTCTCCGGTAGCGGCGGAGCTTCTACATCCGAGCCCTGCTCCCATGCCTCCAGCGACTC
ATGGTCGCTCGGCAGCTCCTTGCTCCTAACAGTGGAGGCCAGACTTAGGCACAGCACGATGCCCACCACC
ACCAGTGTGCCGCACAAGGCCGTGGCGGTAGGGTATGTGTCTGAAAATGAGCTCGGGGAGCGGGCTTGCA
CCGCTGACGCATTTGGAAGACTTAAGGCAGCGGCAGAAGAAGATGCAGGCAGCTGAGTTGTTGTGTTCTG
ATAAGAGTCAGAGGTAACTCCCGTTGCGGTGCTGTTAACGGTGGAGGGCAGTGTAGTCTGAGCAGTACTC
GTTGCTGCCGCGCGCGCCACCAGACATAATAGCTGACAGACTAACAGACTGTTCCTTTCCATGGGTCTTT
T
