>Addgene plasmid #31473 | GW1-pHRed | addgene partial sequence | sequence record 148111 | SV40pA-R 5'-GAAATTTGTGATGCTATTGC-3'
AGTTAACAACAACAATTGCATTCATTTTATGTTTCAGGTTCAGGGGGAGGTGTGGGAGGTTTTTTAAAGC
AAGTAAAACCTCTACAAATGTGGTATGGCTGATTATGATCAATGAATTCGTCGACTCAGCTAGCACCACC
AGAGCCACCACCGTCGGCGGAGTTGCCTGTCCCCAGCAGAGAGTGGCGGGCGATAGAGATTTCACACTGC
TCAACGCTGGTGTAGTCGCGGTTGTGAGAGGTAACATCCAGCTTGCGGTCGATTTCGTGGCGGCCAGGCA
TGCGAACAGGCTTTTTAGCCTTGTAAGTGCTCTTGAACTCGCACAGGTAGTGACCGCCGCCTTCCAGTTT
CAGGGCCATATAATCGTTACCAATCAGCATACCGTCGCGGGCAAACAGGCGTTCGGTGCTGGGCTCCCAG
CCTTGGGTTTTCTTCTGCATAACTGGGCCGTTAGGTGGGAAGTTCTCGCCGGAAATCTTAACGTTGTAGA
TGAAGCAGTTACCCTGGATGGAGCTGTCGTTGGAAACGGTACAAACTGCGCCGTCCTCGAAGTTCATAGA
GCGCTCCCAGGTGTAGCCCTCTGGGAAGCTCTGCTTAAAGTAGTCAGGGATGTCCTCGGGGTATTTGGTG
AAAGGGATGGAGCCGTATTGGAGCTGAGGGGACAGGATATCCCAGGCGAAAGGCAGTGGGCCGCCTTTGG
TAACGGTCAGCTTAACGGTCTGCTCGCCCTCGTAAGGCTTGCCCTTGCCGTCACCTTCAACCTCGAAGTA
GTGGCCGTTAACGGTGCCAGACATATAAACTTTATAGGTCATTTGCTTTGCGATAACGGAAACCATGGTG
GTCTA
